>Addgene plasmid #128564 | pVenusNfN | addgene full sequence | sequence record 321698 | Addgene NGS Result
TTGAGATCCTTTTTTTCTGCGCGTAATCTGCTGCTTGCAAACAAAAAAACCACCGCTACCAGCGGTGGTT
TGTTTGCCGGATCAAGAGCTACCAACTCTTTTTCCGAAGGTAACTGGCTTCAGCAGAGCGCAGATACCAA
ATACTGTTCTTCTAGTGTAGCCGTAGTTAGGCCACCACTTCAAGAACTCTGTAGCACCGCCTACATACCT
CGCTCTGCTAATCCTGTTACCAGTGGCTGCTGCCAGTGGCGATAAGTCGTGTCTTGCCGGGTTGGACTCA
AGACGATAGTTACCGGATAAGGCGCAGCGGTCGGGCTGAACGGGGGGTTCGTGCACACAGCCCAGCTTGG
AGCGAACGACCTACACCGAACTGAGATACCTACAGCGTGAGCTATGAGAAAGCGCCACGCTTCCCGAAGG
GAGAAAGGCGGACAGGTGTCCGGTAAGCGGCAGGGTCGGAACAGGAGAGCGCATGAGGGAGCTTCCAGGG
GGAAACGCCTGGTATCTTTATAGTCCTGTCGGGTTTCGCCACCTCTGACTTGAGCGTCGATTTTTGTGAT
GCTCGTCAGGGGGGCGGAGCCTATGGAAAAACGCCAGCAACGCGGCCTTTTTACGGTTCCTGGCCTTTTG
CTGGCCTTTTGCTCACATGTTCTTTCCTGCGTTATCCCCTGATTCTGTGGATAACCGTATTACCGCCTTT
GAGTGAGCTGATACCGCTCGCCGCAGCCGAACGACCGAGCGCAGCGAGTCAGTGAGCGAGGAAGCGGAAG
AGCGCCCAATACGCAAACCGCCCCTCCCCGCGCGTTGGCCGATTCATTAATGCAGAGCTTGCAATTCGCG
CTTTTTCAATATTATTGAAGCATTTATCAGGGTTATTGTCTCATGAGCGGATACATATTTGAATGTATTT
AGAAAAATAAACAAATAGGGGTTCCGCGCACATTTCCCCGAAAAGTGCCACCTGACGTCTAAGAAACCAT
TATTATCATGACATTAACCTATAAAAATAGGCGTATTACGAGGCCCTTTCACGCATTAGATGCATGTCGT
TACATAACTTACGGTAAATGGCCCGCCTGGCTGACCGCCCAACGACCCCCGCCCATTGACGTCAATAATG
ACGTATGTTCCCATAGTAACGCCAATAGGGACTTTCCATTGACGTCAATGGGTGGAGTATTTACGGTAAA
CTGCCCACTTGGCAGTACATCAAGTGTATCATATGCCAAGTACGCCCCCTATTGACGTCAATGACGGTAA
ATGGCCCGCCTGGCATTATGCCCAGTACATGACCTTATGGGACTTTCCTACTTGGCAGTACATCTACGTA
TTAGTCATCGCTATTACCATGGTGATGCGGTTTTGGCAGTACATCAATGGGCGTGGATAGCGGTTTGACT
CACGGGGATTTCCAAGTCTCCACCCCATTGACGTCAATGGGAGTTTGTTTTGGCACCAAAATCAACGGGA
CTTTCCAAAATGTCGTAACAACTCCGCCCCATTGACGCAAATGGGCGGTAGGCGTGTACGGTGGGAGGTC
TATATAAGCAGAGCTCGTTTAGTGAACCGTCAGATCGCCTGGAGACGCCATCCACGCTGTTTTGACCTCC
ATAGAAGACACCGGGACCGATCCAGCCTCCGGACCCTAGCCTAGGCCGCGGATGAGTACCGGTATGGTGA
GCAAGGGCGAGGAGCTGTTCACCGGGGTGGTGCCCATCCTGGTCGAGCTGGACGGCGACGTAAACGGCCA
CAAGTTCAGCGTGTCCGGCGAGGGCGAGGGCGATGCCACCTACGGCAAGCTGACCCTGAAGCTGATCTGC
ACCACCGGCAAGCTGCCCGTGCCCTGGCCCACCCTCGTGACCACCCTGGGCTACGGCCTGCAGTGCTTCG
CCCGCTACCCCGACCACATGAAGCAGCACGACTTCTTCAAGTCCGCCATGCCCGAAGGCTACGTCCAGGA
GCGCACCATCTTCTTCAAGGACGACGGCAACTACAAGACCCGCGCCGAGGTGAAGTTCGAGGGCGACACC
CTGGTGAACCGCATCGAGCTGAAGGGCATCGACTTCAAGGAGGACGGCAACATCCTGGGGCACAAGCTGG
AGTACAACTACAACAGCCACAACGTCTATATCACCGCCGACAAGCAAATCGATGGTGGCGGTGGCTCTGG
AGGTGGTGGGTCCCTTAAGACGCGTCTCGAGTCAACAAGTTTGTACAAAAAAGCTGAACGAGAAACGTAA
AATGATATAAATATCAATATATTAAATTAGATTTTGCATAAAAAACAGACTACATAATACTGTAAAACAC
AACATATCCAGTCATTATGGCGGCCGCATTAGGCACCCCAGGCTTTACACTTTATGCTTCCGGCTCGTAT
AATGTGTGGATTTTGAGTTAGGATCCGTCGAGATTTTCAGGAGCTAAGGAAGCTAAAATGGAGAAAAAAA
TCACTGGATATACCACCGTTGATATATCCCAATGGCATCGTAAAGAACATTTTGAGGCATTTCAGTCAGT
TGCTCAATGTACCTATAACCAGACCGTTCAGCTGGATATTACGGCCTTTTTAAAGACCGTAAAGAAAAAT
AAGCACAAGTTTTATCCGGCCTTTATTCACATTCTTGCCCGCCTGATGAATGCTCATCCGGAATTCCGTA
TGGCAATGAAAGACGGTGAGCTGGTGATATGGGATAGTGTTCACCCTTGTTACACCGTTTTCCATGAGCA
AACTGAAACGTTTTCATCGCTCTGGAGTGAATACCACGACGATTTCCGGCAGTTTCTACACATATATTCG
CAAGATGTGGCGTGTTACGGTGAAAACCTGGCCTATTTCCCTAAAGGGTTTATTGAGAATATGTTTTTCG
TCTCAGCCAATCCCTGGGTGAGTTTCACCAGTTTTGATTTAAACGTGGCCAATATGGACAACTTCTTCGC
CCCCGTTTTCACCATGGGCAAATATTATACGCAAGGCGACAAGGTGCTGATGCCGCTGGCGATTCAGGTT
CATCATGCCGTTTGTGATGGCTTCCATGTCGGCAGAATGCTTAATGAATTACAACAGTACTGCGATGAGT
GGCAGGGCGGGGCGTAAAGATCTGGGTCCGGCTTACTAAAAGCCAGATAACAGTATGCGTATTTGCGCGC
TGATTTTTGCGGTATAAGAATATATACTGATATGTATACCCGAAGTATGTCAAAAAGAGGTATGCTATGA
AGCAGCGTATTACAGTGACAGTTGACAGCGACAGCTATCAGTTGCTCAAGGCATATATGATGTCAATATC
TCCGGTCTGGTAAGCACAACCATGCAGAATGAAGCCCGTCGTCTGCGTGCCGAACGCTGGAAAGCGGAAA
ATCAGGAAGGGATGGCTGAGGTCGCCCGGTTTATTGAAATGAACGGCTCTTTTGCTGACGAGAACAGGGG
CTGGTGAAATGCAGTTTAAGGTTTACACCTATAAAAGAGTGAGCCGTTATCGTCTGTTTGTGGACGTACA
GAGTGATATTATTGACACGCCCGGGCGACGGATGGTGATCCCCCTGGCCAGTGCACGTCTGCTGTCAGAT
AAAGTCTCCCGTGAACTTTACCCGGTGGTGCATATCGGGGATGAAAGCTGGCGCATGATGACCACCGATA
TGGCCAGTGTGCCGGTCTCCGTTATCGGGGAAGAAGTGGCTGATCTCAGCCACCGCGAAAATGACATCAA
AAACGCCATTAACCTGATGTTCTGGGGAATATAAATGTCAGGCTCCCTTATACACAGCCAGTCTGCAGGT
CGACCATAGTGACTGGATATGTTGTGTTTTACAGTATTATGTAGTCTGTTTTTTATGCAAAATCTAATTT
AATATATTGATATTTATATCATTTTACGTTTCTCGTTCAGCTTTCTTGTACAAAGTGGTTGATCGCGTGC
ATGCGACGTCATAGCTCTCTCCCTATAGTGAGTCGTATTATAAGCTAGGCACTGGCCGTCGTTTTACAAC
GTCGTGACTGGGAAAACTGCTAGCTTGGGATCTTTGTGAGGGAACCTTACTTCTGTGGTGTGACATAATT
GGACAAACTACCTACAGAGATTTAAAGCTCTAAGGTAAATATAAAATTTTTAAGTGTATAATGTGTTAAA
CTAGCTGCATATGCTTGCTGCTTGAGAGTTTTGCTTACTGAGTATGATTTATGAAAATATTATACACAGG
AGCTAGTGATTCTAATTGTTTGTGTATTTTAGATTCACAGTCCCAAGGCTCATTTCAGGCCCCTCAGTCC
TCACAGTCTGTTCATGATCATAATCAGCCATACCACATTTGTAGAGGTTTTACTTGCTTTAAAAAACCTC
CCACACCTCCCCCTGAACCTGAAACATAAGATGAATGCAATTGTTGTTGTTAACTTGTTTATTGCAGCTT
ACAATGGTTACAAATAAAGCAATAGCATCACAAATTTCACAAATAAAGCATTTTTTTCACTGCATTCTAG
TTGTGGTTTGTCCAAACTCATCAATGTATCTTATCATGTCTGGATCGATCCCGCATTAATGAATCGGCCA
ACGCGCGGGGAGAGGCGGTTTGCGTATTGGCTGGCGTAATAGCGAAGAGGCCCGCACCGATCGCCCTTCC
CAACAGTTGCGCAGCCTGAATGGCGAATGGG
[124 nt withheld, positions 4652-4775]
C
[91 nt withheld, positions 4777-4867]
A
[49 nt withheld, positions 4869-4917]
CCTTTGACGTTGGAGTCCACGTTCTTT
[37 nt withheld, positions 4945-4981]
ACCCTATCTCGGTCTATTCTTTTGATTTATAAGGGATTTTGCCGATTTCGGCCTATTGGTTAAAAAATGA
GCTGATTTAACAAAAATTTAACGCGAATTTTAACAAAATATTAACGCTTACAATTTCCTGATGCGGTATT
TTCTCCTTACGCATCTGTGCGGTATTTCACACCGCATACGCGGATCTGCGCAGCACCATGGCCTGAAATA
ACCTCTGAAAGAGGAACTTGGTTAGGTACCTTCTGAGGCGGAAAGAACCAGCTGTGGAATGTGTGTCAGT
TAGGGTGTGGAAAGTCCCCAGGCTCCCCAGCAGGCAGAAGTATGCAAAGCATGCATCTCAATTAGTCAGC
AACCAGGTGTGGAAAGTCCCCAGGCTCCCCAGCAGGCAGAAGTATGCAAAGCATGCATCTCAATTAGTCA
GCAACCATAGTCCCGCCCCTAACTCCGCCCATCCCGCCCCTAACTCCGCCCAGTTCCGCCCATTCTCCGC
CCCATGGCTGACTAATTTTTTTTATTTATGCAGAGGCCGAGGCCGCCTCGGCCTCTGAGCTATTCCAGAA
GTAGTGAGGAGGCTTTTTTGGAGGCCTAGGCTTTTGCAAAAAGCTTGATTCTTCTGACACAACAGTCTCG
AACTTAAGGCTAGAGCCACCATGATTGAACAAGATGGATTGCACGCAGGTTCTCCGGCCGCTTGGGTGGA
GAGGCTATTCGGCTATGACTGGGCACAACAGACAATCGGCTGCTCTGATGCCGCCGTGTTCCGGCTGTCA
GCGCAGGGGCGCCCGGTTCTTTTTGTCAAGACCGACCTGTCCGGTGCCCTGAATGAACTGCAGGACGAGG
CAGCGCGGCTATCGTGGCTGGCCACGACGGGCGTTCCTTGCGCAGCTGTGCTCGACGTTGTCACTGAAGC
GGGAAGGGACTGGCTGCTATTGGGCGAAGTGCCGGGGCAGGATCTCCTGTCATCTCACCTTGCTCCTGCC
GAGAAAGTATCCATCATGGCTGATGCAATGCGGCGGCTGCATACGCTTGATCCGGCTACCTGCCCATTCG
ACCACCAAGCGAAGCATCGCATCGAGCGAGCACGTACTCGGATGGAAGCCGGTCTTGTCGATCAGGATGA
TCTGGACGAAGAGCATCAGGGGCTCGCGCCAGCCGAACTGTTCGCCAGGCTCAAGGCGCGCATGCCCGAC
GGCGAGGATCTCGTCGTGACCCATGGCGATGCCTGCTTGCCGAATATCATGGTGGAAAATGGCCGCTTTT
CTGGATTCATCGACTGTGGCCGGCTGGGTGTGGCGGACCGCTATCAGGACATAGCGTTGGCTACCCGTGA
TATTGCTGCAGAGCTTGGCGGCGAATGGGCTGACCGCTTCCTCGTGCTTTACGGTATCGCCGCTCCCGAT
TCGCAGCGCATCGCCTTCTATCGCCTTCTTGACGAGTTCTTCTGAGCGGGACTCTGGGGTTCGAAATGAC
CGACCAAGCGACGCCCAACCTGCCATCACGATGGCCGCAATAAAATATCTTTATTTTCATTACATCTGTG
TGTTGGTTTTTTGTGTGAATCGATAGCGATAAGGATCCGCGTATGGTGCACTCTCAGTACAATCTGCTCT
GATGCCGCATAGTTAAGCCAGCCCCGACACCCGCCAACACCCGCTGACGCGCCCTGACGGGCTTGTCTGC
TCCCGGCATCCGCTTACAGACAAGCTGTGACCGTCTCCGGGAGCTGCATGTGTCAGAGGTTTTCACCGTC
ATCACCGAAACGCGCGAGACGAAAGGGCCTCGTGATACGCCTATTTTTATAGGTTAATGTCATGATAATA
ATGGTTTCTTAGACGTCAGGTGGCACTTTTCGGGGAAATGTGCGCGGAACCCCTATTTGTTTATTTTTCT
AAATACATTCAAATATGTATCCGCTCATGAGACAATAACCCTGATAAATGCTTCAATAATATTAAAAAAG
GAAGAGTATGAGTATTCAACATTTCCGTGTCGCCCTTATTCCCTTTTTTGCGGCATTTTGCCTTCCTGTT
TTTGCTCACCCAGAAACGCTGGTGAAAGTAAAAGATGCTGAAGATCAGTTGGGTGCACGAGTGGGTTACA
TCGAACTGGATCTCAACAGCGGTAAGATCCTTGAGAGTTTTCGCCCCGAAGAACGTTTTCCAATGATGAG
CACTTTTAAAGTTCTGCTATGTGGCGCGGTATTATCCCGTATTGACGCCGGGCAAGAGCAACTCGGTCGC
CGCATACACTATTCTCAGAATGACTTGGTTGAGTACTCACCAGTCACAGAAAAGCATCTTACGGATGGCA
TGACAGTAAGAGAATTATGCAGTGCTGCCATAACCATGAGTGATAACACTGCGGCCAACTTACTTCTGAC
AACGATCGGAGGACCGAAGGAGCTAACCGCTTTTTTGCACAACATGGGGGATCATGTAACTCGCCTTGAT
CGTTGGGAACCGGAGCTGAATGAAGCCATACCAAACGACGAGCGTGACACCACGATGCCTGTAGCAATGG
CAACAACGTTGCGCAAACTATTAACTGGCGAACTACTTACTCTAGCTTCCCGGCAACAATTAATAGACTG
GATGGAGGCGGATAAAGTTGCAGGACCACTTCTGCGCTCGGCCCTTCCGGCTGGCTGGTTTATTGCTGAT
AAATCTGGAGCCGGTGAGCGTGGGTCTCGCGGTATCATTGCAGCACTGGGGCCAGATGGTAAGCCCTCCC
GTATCGTAGTTATCTACACGACGGGGAGTCAGGCAACTATGGATGAACGAAATAGACAGATCGCTGAGAT
AGGTGCCTCACTGATTAAGCATTGGTAACTGTCAGGCCAAGTTTACTCATATATACTTTAGATTGATTTA
AAACCTCATTTTTAATTTAAAAGGATCTAGGTGAAGATCCTTTTTGATAATCTCATGACCAAAATCCCTT
AACGTGAGTTTTCGTTCCACTGAGCGTCAGACCCCGTAGAAAAGATCAAAGGATCTTC
Features (pLannotate 1.2.2; 30 found; start..end, strand, type, name):
      1..589     +  rep_origin     ori: high-copy-number ColE1/pMB1/pBR322/pUC origin of replication
    772..825     +  CDS            lacI (fragment): lac repressor; lacI; The lac repressor binds to the lac operator to inhibit transcription in E. coli. This inhibition can be relieved by adding lactose or isopropyl-β-D-thiogalactopyranoside (IPTG).
    841..938     -  promoter       AmpR promoter: bla
   1048..1351    +  enhancer       CMV enhancer: human cytomegalovirus immediate early enhancer
   1352..1555    +  promoter       CMV promoter: human cytomegalovirus (CMV) immediate early promoter
   1674..2138    +  CDS            VN155(I152L): improved N-terminal fragment of mVenus for use in bimolecular fluorescence complementation (BiFC) (Kodama and Hu, 2010)
   2205..2324    +  protein_bind   attR1: mutant version of attR; recombination site for the Gateway® LR reaction LR Clonase™
   2354..2384    +  promoter       lac UV5 promoter: E. coli lac promoter with an "up" mutation
   2408..2437    +  promoter       cat promoter (fragment): promoter of the E. coli cat gene encoding chloramphenicol acetyltransferase
   2438..3097    +  CDS            CmR: chloramphenicol acetyltransferase; cat; confers resistance to chloramphenicol
   3276..3434    +  CDS            ccdA (fragment): CCDA_ECO57 - Also known as H, letA. Experimental evidence at protein level: Swiss-Prot protein existence level 1. Antitoxin component of a type II toxin-antitoxin (TA) system which inhibits the post-segregational killing (PSK) of plasmid-free cells, also referred to as a plasmid addiction system. Binds to and blocks the activity of CcdB; will also remove bound CcdB protein from the CcdB-GyrA complex by forming a CcdA-CcdB complex, a process termed rejuvenation. Functions as a transcriptional corepressor for the ccdAB operon, repression also requires CcdB (By similarity). From Escherichia coli
   3439..3744    +  CDS            ccdB: CcdB, a bacterial toxin that poisons DNA gyrase; ccdB; Plasmids containing the ccdB gene cannot be propagated in standard E. coli strains.
   3785..3909    -  protein_bind   attR2: mutant version of attR; recombination site for the Gateway® LR reaction LR Clonase™
   3942..3960    -  promoter       T7 promoter: promoter for bacteriophage T7 RNA polymerase
   3970..4007    +  CDS            lacZα (fragment): LacZα fragment of β-galactosidase; lacZ fragment
   4019..4133    +  intron         large T intron (fragment): SV40 (simian virus 40) large T antigen intron
   4207..4232    +  intron         small t intron (fragment): SV40 (simian virus 40) small t antigen intron
   4232..4369    +  CDS            large T antigen (fragment): large T antigen from SV40 (simian virus 40)
   4392..4526    +  polyA_signal   SV40 poly(A) signal: SV40 polyadenylation signal
   4533..4580    -  CDS            lacI (fragment): lac repressor; lacI; The lac repressor binds to the lac operator to inhibit transcription in E. coli. This inhibition can be relieved by adding lactose or isopropyl-β-D-thiogalactopyranoside (IPTG).
   4580..4647    +  CDS            lacZα (fragment): LacZα fragment of β-galactosidase; lacZ fragment
   4652..5080    +  rep_origin     f1 ori (sequence partly withheld): f1 bacteriophage origin of replication; arrow indicates direction of (+) strand synthesis
   5108..5159    -  misc_feature   bom (fragment): basis of mobility region from pBR322
   5224..5581    +  promoter       SV40 promoter: SV40 enhancer and early promoter
   5632..6426    +  CDS            NeoR/KanR: aminoglycoside phosphotransferase from Tn5; aph(3')-II (or nptII); confers resistance to neomycin, kanamycin, and G418 (Geneticin®)
   6490..6538    +  polyA_signal   poly(A) signal: synthetic polyadenylation signal
   6558..6612    -  misc_feature   bom (fragment): basis of mobility region from pBR322
   6714..6749    -  CDS            rop (fragment): Rop protein, which maintains plasmids at low copy number; rop
   6844..6948    +  promoter       AmpR promoter: bla
   6949..7809    +  CDS            AmpR: β-lactamase; bla; confers resistance to ampicillin, carbenicillin, and related antibiotics
