[The description below was written by a language model from this plasmid's Addgene catalogue record and pLannotate feature annotations shown in this document.]
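Description:
pVenusNfN is a Gateway destination vector for mammalian expression, one of a four-member set of bimolecular fluorescence complementation (BiFC) plasmids that allow candidate genes to be fused at either end of the N- or C-terminal fragment of split Venus, a yellow fluorescent protein derived from Aequorea victoria GFP. The catalogue lists pDEST15 as the backbone. The sequenced plasmid is about 8 kb and carries a high-copy ColE1/pUC-type origin, an f1 origin, and an ampicillin resistance gene. An SV40 early promoter drives a NeoR/KanR cassette with a synthetic poly(A) signal, allowing G418 selection in mammalian cells.

The expression unit consists of the CMV immediate-early enhancer and promoter followed by a Venus N-terminal fragment, annotated as VN155(I152L), a variant described as improved for BiFC. Downstream lies a Gateway cassette bounded by attR1 and attR2 that contains the chloramphenicol resistance gene and the ccdB gyrase toxin, then SV40 small-t intron and large T fragments and the SV40 polyadenylation signal. Because ccdB is present, the empty vector has to be maintained in a ccdB-tolerant strain under chloramphenicol and ampicillin selection. An LR recombination with an entry clone replaces the CmR-ccdB cassette with the gene of interest. Given the order of the parts, the Venus fragment would sit at the N-terminus of the candidate protein, although the record does not explicitly define the naming scheme.

When the resulting fusion is co-expressed with a partner fused to the complementary C-terminal Venus fragment, interaction between the two proteins brings the halves together and restores fluorescence. The set is intended for high-throughput screening of protein-protein interactions.
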