Addgene plasmid #128564: pVenusNfN
Purpose: Protein interaction screening tool with Gateway-compatible BiFC vectors comprising of a set of 4 vectors permiting N or C fusions of candidate genes to the N or C fragment of Split-Venus.
Depositing lab: Oliver Vugrek. Depositing organization: Rudjer Boskovic Institute. Publication: Combining Unique Multiplex Gateway Cloning and Bimolecular Fluorescence Complementation (BiFC) for High-Throughput Screening of Protein-Protein Interactions. Lepur A, Kovacevic L, Beluzic R, Vugrek O. J Biomol Screen. 2016 Dec;21(10):1100-1111. doi: 10.1177/1087057116659438. Epub 2016 Jul 28. PubMed 27455993.
Backbone
  Vector backbone: pDEST15
  Backbone manufacturer: ThermoFisher Scientific
  Backbone size w/o insert (bp): 7470
  Vector type: Mammalian Expression
  Selectable markers: Neomycin (select with G418)
Growth in bacteria
  Bacterial resistance: Chloramphenicol and Ampicillin, 25 & 100 μg/mL
  Growth temperature: 37°C
  Growth strain: ccdB Survival
  Copy number: High Copy
Gene/Insert
  Gene/Insert name: Venus (alt names: Split-GFP; Split Venus)
  Species: Aequorea victoria
  Insert size (bp): 474
  Cloning method: Gateway Cloning
  Sequencing primers: 5′ unknown
Resource information
  A portion of this plasmid was derived from a plasmid made by: Dr. Tiago Fleming Outeiro; University Medical Center Göttingen Department of Experimental Neurodegeneration
Terms and licenses: Academic/Nonprofit Terms; Industry Terms: Not Available to Industry
Depositor comments: 5' cloning site: AgeI (unknown if destroyed), 3' cloning site: MluI (unknown if destroyed)
How to cite: pVenusNfN was a gift from Oliver Vugrek (Addgene plasmid # 128564 ; http://n2t.net/addgene:128564 ; RRID:Addgene_128564)
